>Addgene plasmid #20896 | pCSP1-mp53AS | addgene partial sequence | sequence record 26687 | 20896 with SP6
ATGATNTTTGAGGATCCATCGATGCCGCCATGACTGCCATGGAGGAGTCACAGTCGGACATCAGCCTCGA
GCTTCCTCTGAGCCAGGAGACATTTTCAGGCTTATGGAAACTACTTCCTCCAGAAGATATCCTGCCATCA
CCTCACTGCATGGACGATCTGTTGCTGCCCCAGGATGTTGAGGAGTTTTTTGAAGGCCCAAGTGAAGCCC
TCCGAGTGTCAGGAGCTCCTGCAGCACAGGACCCTGTCACCGAGACCCCTGGGCCAGTGGCCCCTGCCCC
AGCCACTCCATGGCCCCTGTCATCTTTTGTCCCTTCTCAAAAAACTTACCAGGGCAACTATGGCTTCCAC
CTGGGCTTCCTGCAGTCTGGGACAGCCAAGTCTGTTATGTGCACGTACTCTCCTCCCCTCAATAAGCTAT
TCTGCCAGCTGGCGAAGACGTGCCCTGTGCAGTTGTGGGTCAGCGCCACACCTCCAGCTGGGAGCCGTGT
CCGCGCCATGGCCATCTACAAGAAGTCACAGCACATGACGGAGGTCGTGAGACGCTGCCCCCACCATGAG
CGCTGCTCCGATGGTGATGGCCTGGCTCCTCCCCAGCATCTTATCCGGGTGGAAGGAAATTTGTATCCCG
AGTATCTGGAAGACAGGCAGACTTTTCGCCACAGCGTGGTGGTACCTTTANCACTGANA
