[The description below was written by a language model from this plasmid's Addgene catalogue record.]
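Description:
pCSP1-mp53AS is a mammalian expression plasmid built on the pCSP1 backbone (about 4.8 kb without insert) that carries the mouse Trp53 coding sequence in its alternatively spliced "AS" form, a p53 isoform that differs from the canonical protein at the C-terminus. The insert is roughly 1.8 kb and was placed by restriction cloning between BamHI at the 5′ end and NotI at the 3′ end; both sites remain intact, so the fragment can be excised or replaced. The plasmid is maintained in E. coli as a high-copy vector under ampicillin selection. The record does not name the origin of replication, the promoter driving expression in mammalian cells, the polyadenylation signal, or any epitope tag, and no feature table is available to fill these in. The listed sequencing primers, SP6 on the 5′ side and T3 on the 3′ side, indicate that these phage promoter sequences flank the cloning region.

One deliberate modification is recorded: the natural EcoRV and SacI restriction sites near the 5′ end of the p53 sequence were eliminated for mutagenesis purposes, which makes this version a convenient template for building further p53 variants. The record does not say whether these changes alter the encoded protein.

The associated work concerns the cooperation between p53 and Smad proteins in TGF-beta gene responses, so the construct fits with expressing the mouse p53AS isoform to test its contribution to TGF-beta/Smad-dependent transcription and to compare it with other p53 forms or mutants. The specific experiments it was used in are not detailed in the record.
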