Addgene plasmid #20896: pCSP1-mp53AS
Depositing lab: Stefano Piccolo. Depositing organization: University of Padua. Publication: Links between tumor suppressors: p53 is required for TGF-beta gene responses by cooperating with Smads. Cordenonsi M, Dupont S, Maretto S, Insinga A, Imbriano C, Piccolo S. Cell. 2003 May 2. 113(3):301-14. 10.1016/S0092-8674(03)00308-8 PubMed 12732139.
Backbone
  Vector backbone: pCSP1
  Backbone size w/o insert (bp): 4800
  Vector type: Mammalian Expression
Growth in bacteria
  Bacterial resistance: Ampicillin, 100 μg/mL
  Growth temperature: 37°C
  Growth strain: DH5alpha
  Copy number: High Copy
Gene/Insert
  Gene/Insert name: p53AS (alt name: TP53, AS c-terminal isoform)
  Species: M. musculus (mouse)
  Insert size (bp): 1800
  Mutation: 5' natural EcoRV and SacI restriction sites eliminated for mutagenesis purposes.
  Entrez Gene: Trp53 (a.k.a. Tp53, bbl, bfy, bhy, p44, p53)
  Cloning method: Restriction Enzyme; 5′ cloning site BamHI (not destroyed); 3′ cloning site NotI (not destroyed)
  Sequencing primers: 5′ SP6; 3′ T3
Terms and licenses: Academic/Nonprofit Terms; Industry Terms: Not Available to Industry
How to cite: pCSP1-mp53AS was a gift from Stefano Piccolo (Addgene plasmid # 20896 ; http://n2t.net/addgene:20896 ; RRID:Addgene_20896)
